Addgene plasmid #74362: pISH-Tshz3
Purpose: Use to synthesize riboprobes for in situ hybridization (ISH) probe for Tshz3. Not for gene expression.
Depositing lab: Peter Mombaerts. Depositing organization: Max Planck Research Unit for Neurogenetics. Publication: Expression of homeobox genes in the mouse olfactory epithelium. Parrilla M, Chang I, Degl'Innocenti A, Omura M. J Comp Neurol. 2016 Oct 1;524(14):2713-39. doi: 10.1002/cne.24051. Epub 2016 Jun 19. PubMed 27243442.
Backbone
  Vector backbone: pGEM-T easy
  Backbone manufacturer: Promega
  Backbone size w/o insert (bp): 3015
Growth in bacteria
  Bacterial resistance: Ampicillin, 100 μg/mL
  Growth temperature: 37°C
  Growth strain: DH5alpha
  Copy number: High Copy
Gene/Insert
  Gene/Insert name: eashirt zinc finger family member 3
  Species: M. musculus (mouse)
  Insert size (bp): 664
  GenBank ID: NM_172298.2
  Entrez Gene: Tshz3 (a.k.a. A630038G13Rik, Tsh3, Zfp537, mKIAA1474, teashirt3)
  Cloning method: Unknown
  Sequencing primers: 5′ SP6; 3′ T7
Terms and licenses: Academic/Nonprofit Terms; Industry Terms: Not Available to Industry
Depositor comments: SpeI digestion and T7 RNA polymerase for antisense probe
How to cite: pISH-Tshz3 was a gift from Peter Mombaerts (Addgene plasmid # 74362 ; http://n2t.net/addgene:74362 ; RRID:Addgene_74362)
