[The description below was written by a language model from this plasmid's Addgene catalogue record and pLannotate feature annotations shown in this document.]
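Description:
pISH-Tshz3 is a riboprobe template plasmid built on the pGEM-T Easy cloning vector, carrying a 664 bp fragment of the mouse Tshz3 (teashirt zinc finger family member 3) cDNA. It is intended solely as a template for in vitro transcription of in situ hybridization probes and is not an expression construct: there is no eukaryotic promoter, and the insert is only a partial coding fragment. The plasmid is maintained in E. coli at high copy through a pUC-type ColE1 origin and is selected with ampicillin via the β-lactamase gene and its native promoter. An f1 origin, which permits single-stranded DNA production, and remnants of the lac promoter/operator and lacZα region, left over from the blue/white screening cassette that the insert interrupts, are also present as standard backbone elements.

The Tshz3 fragment sits in the multiple cloning region between opposing bacteriophage T7 and SP6 promoters, so either strand can be transcribed as run-off RNA after linearizing the plasmid on the far side of the insert. In the annotated sequence the Tshz3 coding fragment lies on the opposite strand to the T7 promoter, which agrees with the depositor's note that SpeI linearization followed by T7 RNA polymerase transcription yields the antisense (mRNA-detecting) probe; by implication, SP6 would give the sense strand, although the record does not say so. A short annotated match to a hornet peptide next to the SP6 promoter is most likely a spurious automated hit rather than a designed feature. The plasmid belongs to a probe set used to survey homeobox gene expression in the mouse olfactory epithelium. The cloning method is not recorded.
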