Features (pLannotate 1.2.2; 14 found; start..end, strand, type, name):
    732..794     -  CDS            VESPI_VESMG (fragment): Experimental evidence at protein level: Swiss-Prot protein existence level 1. Shows contractile activity on isolated ileum smooth muscle. From Vespa magnifica (Hornet).
    806..824     -  promoter       SP6 promoter: promoter for bacteriophage SP6 RNA polymerase
    866..882     -  protein_bind   lac operator: The lac repressor binds to the lac operator to inhibit transcription in E. coli. This inhibition can be relieved by adding lactose or isopropyl-β-D-thiogalactopyranoside (IPTG). lac repressor encoded by lacI
    890..920     -  promoter       lac promoter: promoter for the E. coli lac operon
    935..956     -  protein_bind   CAP binding site: CAP binding activates transcription in the presence of cAMP. E. coli catabolite activator protein
    969..1061    -  CDS            lacI (fragment): lac repressor; lacI; The lac repressor binds to the lac operator to inhibit transcription in E. coli. This inhibition can be relieved by adding lactose or isopropyl-β-D-thiogalactopyranoside (IPTG).
   1244..1832    -  rep_origin     ori: high-copy-number ColE1/pMB1/pBR322/pUC origin of replication
   2003..2863    -  CDS            AmpR: β-lactamase; bla; confers resistance to ampicillin, carbenicillin, and related antibiotics
   2864..2968    -  promoter       AmpR promoter: bla
   2995..3045    +  misc_feature   bom (fragment): basis of mobility region from pBR322
   3073..3501    -  rep_origin     f1 ori (sequence partly withheld): f1 bacteriophage origin of replication; arrow indicates direction of (+) strand synthesis
   3505..3662    -  CDS            lacZα (fragment): LacZα fragment of β-galactosidase; lacZ fragment
   3576..710     -  CDS            Tshz3 (fragment) (across the origin): TSH3_MOUSE - Also known as Kiaa1474, Tsh3, Zfp537, Znf537. Experimental evidence at protein level: Swiss-Prot protein existence level 1. Transcriptional regulator involved in developmental processes. Functions in association with APBB1, SET and HDAC factors as a transcriptional repressor, that inhibits the expression of CASP4. TSHZ3-mediated transcription repression involves the recruitment of histone deacetylases HDAC1 and HDAC2. Associates with chromatin in a region surrounding the CASP4 transcriptional start site(s). Regulates the development of neurons involved in both respiratory rhythm a
   3665..2       +  promoter       T7 promoter (across the origin): promoter for bacteriophage T7 RNA polymerase
>Addgene plasmid #74362 | pISH-Tshz3 | addgene full sequence | sequence record 146428 | Addgene assembled sequence
GGGCGAATTGGGCCCGACGTCGCATGCTCCCGGCCGCCATGGCGGCCGCGGGAATTCGATTGGTCCGTGA
TAATGGCTGTGCTGCCGCTGAGACCTCCGCTCAGGGGCTTCACCAGCTCCTTGCCATTCTCTACGGGCTC
TGCGGAGGGGCTCGCCTCCTTGCACGCATCTCTTGGTGGGCTGGGGCTATTCTCCTGACTTTTGAAGCTG
CCGTCGCTGGAGGCCTCCATCTTGATGGGTTCGCTCTGCTCGCTGCTGCACGGGGACGGCGTGGCCCGCT
TGGGTGGCGAGAGCTTGCCTTCTGGCTCTTTCATTTTCTCCTCAACTTTGGCAACTTTCTCCGTGACTTT
TTTCACCAGTTCCTCCATGGCGTGAAAGTTTGTCTTGGGCATGGGAGAGGTCTGGCTGCTGGGTGGAGAG
ACCAGGGTCTGGGTTTTTGTGGGAGACACGATTTCGCTGTTGCCAAACATGGGTTTCAGGGGCGTGCTCT
TCCCCGAGGAACCCAGGGACAACTTCATCATGTTGGGGAGCTGGTAGGCAGCGTGGATGCTGGGATAGCC
GCCCCAGCTGGGAGTGCCATTCTGAGCCTTGTTGATGGCAGACGTTACTGTGTTCTCAAGGGATTTGAGG
ATATCTAGTCCACCTTTAGGGCTCTCTTCTAGGTCGTTTTCAGTCAAATAGTGGTACTTGGAAGAAATAT
CATACTTCTCCTCCTCTTCACTGGGAATCACTAGTGAATTCGCGGCCGCCTGCAGGTCGACCATATGGGA
GAGCTCCCAACGCGTTGGATGCATAGCTTGAGTATTCTATAGTGTCACCTAAATAGCTTGGCGTAATCAT
GGTCATAGCTGTTTCCTGTGTGAAATTGTTATCCGCTCACAATTCCACACAACATACGAGCCGGAAGCAT
AAAGTGTAAAGCCTGGGGTGCCTAATGAGTGAGCTAACTCACATTAATTGCGTTGCGCTCACTGCCCGCT
TTCCAGTCGGGAAACCTGTCGTGCCAGCTGCATTAATGAATCGGCCAACGCGCGGGGAGAGGCGGTTTGC
GTATTGGGCGCTCTTCCGCTTCCTCGCTCACTGACTCGCTGCGCTCGGTCGTTCGGCTGCGGCGAGCGGT
ATCAGCTCACTCAAAGGCGGTAATACGGTTATCCACAGAATCAGGGGATAACGCAGGAAAGAACATGTGA
GCAAAAGGCCAGCAAAAGGCCAGGAACCGTAAAAAGGCCGCGTTGCTGGCGTTTTTCCATAGGCTCCGCC
CCCCTGACGAGCATCACAAAAATCGACGCTCAAGTCAGAGGTGGCGAAACCCGACAGGACTATAAAGATA
CCAGGCGTTTCCCCCTGGAAGCTCCCTCGTGCGCTCTCCTGTTCCGACCCTGCCGCTTACCGGATACCTG
TCCGCCTTTCTCCCTTCGGGAAGCGTGGCGCTTTCTCATAGCTCACGCTGTAGGTATCTCAGTTCGGTGT
AGGTCGTTCGCTCCAAGCTGGGCTGTGTGCACGAACCCCCCGTTCAGCCCGACCGCTGCGCCTTATCCGG
TAACTATCGTCTTGAGTCCAACCCGGTAAGACACGACTTATCGCCACTGGCAGCAGCCACTGGTAACAGG
ATTAGCAGAGCGAGGTATGTAGGCGGTGCTACAGAGTTCTTGAAGTGGTGGCCTAACTACGGCTACACTA
GAAGAACAGTATTTGGTATCTGCGCTCTGCTGAAGCCAGTTACCTTCGGAAAAAGAGTTGGTAGCTCTTG
ATCCGGCAAACAAACCACCGCTGGTAGCGGTGGTTTTTTTGTTTGCAAGCAGCAGATTACGCGCAGAAAA
AAAGGATCTCAAGAAGATCCTTTGATCTTTTCTACGGGGTCTGACGCTCAGTGGAACGAAAACTCACGTT
AAGGGATTTTGGTCATGAGATTATCAAAAAGGATCTTCACCTAGATCCTTTTAAATTAAAAATGAAGTTT
TAAATCAATCTAAAGTATATATGAGTAAACTTGGTCTGACAGTTACCAATGCTTAATCAGTGAGGCACCT
ATCTCAGCGATCTGTCTATTTCGTTCATCCATAGTTGCCTGACTCCCCGTCGTGTAGATAACTACGATAC
GGGAGGGCTTACCATCTGGCCCCAGTGCTGCAATGATACCGCGAGACCCACGCTCACCGGCTCCAGATTT
ATCAGCAATAAACCAGCCAGCCGGAAGGGCCGAGCGCAGAAGTGGTCCTGCAACTTTATCCGCCTCCATC
CAGTCTATTAATTGTTGCCGGGAAGCTAGAGTAAGTAGTTCGCCAGTTAATAGTTTGCGCAACGTTGTTG
CCATTGCTACAGGCATCGTGGTGTCACGCTCGTCGTTTGGTATGGCTTCATTCAGCTCCGGTTCCCAACG
ATCAAGGCGAGTTACATGATCCCCCATGTTGTGCAAAAAAGCGGTTAGCTCCTTCGGTCCTCCGATCGTT
GTCAGAAGTAAGTTGGCCGCAGTGTTATCACTCATGGTTATGGCAGCACTGCATAATTCTCTTACTGTCA
TGCCATCCGTAAGATGCTTTTCTGTGACTGGTGAGTACTCAACCAAGTCATTCTGAGAATAGTGTATGCG
GCGACCGAGTTGCTCTTGCCCGGCGTCAATACGGGATAATACCGCGCCACATAGCAGAACTTTAAAAGTG
CTCATCATTGGAAAACGTTCTTCGGGGCGAAAACTCTCAAGGATCTTACCGCTGTTGAGATCCAGTTCGA
TGTAACCCACTCGTGCACCCAACTGATCTTCAGCATCTTTTACTTTCACCAGCGTTTCTGGGTGAGCAAA
AACAGGAAGGCAAAATGCCGCAAAAAAGGGAATAAGGGCGACACGGAAATGTTGAATACTCATACTCTTC
CTTTTTCAATATTATTGAAGCATTTATCAGGGTTATTGTCTCATGAGCGGATACATATTTGAATGTATTT
AGAAAAATAAACAAATAGGGGTTCCGCGCACATTTCCCCGAAAAGTGCCACCTGATGCGGTGTGAAATAC
CGCACAGATGCGTAAGGAGAAAATACCGCATCAGGAAATTGTAAGCGTTAATATTTTGTTAAAATTCGCG
TTAAATTTTTGTTAAATCAGCTCATTTTTTAACCAATAGGCCGAAATCGGCAAAATCCCTTATAAATCAA
AAGAATAGACCGAGATAGGGT
[37 nt withheld, positions 3172-3208]
AAAGAACGTGGACTCCAACGTCAAAGG
[49 nt withheld, positions 3236-3284]
T
[91 nt withheld, positions 3286-3376]
G
[124 nt withheld, positions 3378-3501]
CCATTCGCCATTCAGGCTGCGCAACTGTTGGGAAGGGCGATCGGTGCGGGCCTCTTCGCTATTACGCCAG
CTGGCGAAAGGGGGATGTGCTGCAAGGCGATTAAGTTGGGTAACGCCAGGGTTTTCCCAGTCACGACGTT
GTAAAACGACGGCCAGTGAATTGTAATACGACTCACTATA
