>Addgene plasmid #74362 | pISH-Tshz3 | depositor partial sequence | sequence record 140238 | insert
CCCAGTGAAGAGGAGGAGAAGTATGATATTTCTTCCAAGTACCACTATTTGACTGAAAACGACCTAGAAG
AGAGCCCTAAAGGTGGACTAGATATCCTCAAATCCCTTGAGAACACAGTAACGTCTGCCATCAACAAGGC
TCAGAATGGCACTCCCAGCTGGGGCGGCTATCCCAGCATCCACGCTGCCTACCAGCTCCCCAACATGATG
AAGTTGTCCCTGGGTTCCTCGGGGAAGAGCACGCCCCTGAAACCCATGTTTGGCAACAGCGAAATCGTGT
CTCCCACAAAAACCCAGACCCTGGTCTCTCCACCCAGCAGCCAGACCTCTCCCATGCCCAAGACAAACTT
TCACGCCATGGAGGAACTGGTGAAAAAAGTCACGGAGAAAGTTGCCAAAGTTGAGGAGAAAATGAAAGAG
CCAGAAGGCAAGCTCTCGCCACCCAAGCGGGCCACGCCGTCCCCGTGCAGCAGCGAGCAGAGCGAACCCA
TCAAGATGGAGGCCTCCAGCGACGGCAGCTTCAAAAGTCAGGAGAATAGCCCCAGCCCACCAAGAGATGC
GTGCAAGGAGGCGAGCCCCTCCGCAGAGCCCGTAGAGAATGGCAAGGAGCTGGTGAAGCCCCTGAGCGGA
GGTCTCAGCGGCAGCACAGCCATTATCACGGACC
