>Addgene plasmid #74362 | pISH-Tshz3 | addgene partial sequence | sequence record 142040 | T7 5'-TAATACGACTCACTATAGGG-3'
CGGCCGCGGGAATTCGATTGGTCCGTGATAATGGCTGTGCTGCCGCTGAGACCTCCGCTCAGGGGCTTCA
CCAGCTCCTTGCCATTCTCTACGGGCTCTGCGGAGGGGCTCGCCTCCTTGCACGCATCTCTTGGTGGGCT
GGGGCTATTCTCCTGACTTTTGAAGCTGCCGTCGCTGGAGGCCTCCATCTTGATGGGTTCGCTCTGCTCG
CTGCTGCACGGGGACGGCGTGGCCCGCTTGGGTGGCGAGAGCTTGCCTTCTGGCTCTTTCATTTTCTCCT
CAACTTTGGCAACTTTCTCCGTGACTTTTTTCACCAGTTCCTCCATGGCGTGAAAGTTTGTCTTGGGCAT
GGGAGAGGTCTGGCTGCTGGGTGGAGAGACCAGGGTCTGGGTTTTTGTGGGAGACACGATTTCGCTGTTG
CCAAACATGGGTTTCAGGGGCGTGCTCTTCCCCGAGGAACCCAGGGACAACTTCATCATGTTGGGGAGCT
GGTAGGCAGCGTGGATGCTGGGATAGCCGCCCCAGCTGGGAGTGCCATTCTGAGCCTTGTTGATGGCAGA
CGTTACTGTGTTCTCAAGGGATTTGAGGATATCTAGTCCACCTTTAGGGCTCTCTTCTAGGTCGTTTTCA
GTCAAATAGTGGTACTTGGAAGAAATATCATACTTCTCCTCCTCTTCACTGGGAATCACTAGTGAATTCG
CGGCCGCCTGCAGGTCGACCATATGGGAGAGCTCCCAACGCGTTGGATGCATAGCTTGAGTATTCTATAG
TGTCACCTAAATAGCTTGGCGTAATCATGGTCATAGCTGTTTCCTGTGTGAAATTGTTATCCGCTCACAA
TTCCACACAACATA
