>Addgene plasmid #74362 | pISH-Tshz3 | addgene partial sequence | sequence record 142041 | SP6 5'-ATTTAGGTGACACTATAG-3'
AGCTCTCCCATATGGTCGACCTGCAGGCGGCCGCGAATTCACTAGTGATTCCCAGTGAAGAGGAGGAGAA
GTATGATATTTCTTCCAAGTACCACTATTTGACTGAAAACGACCTAGAAGAGAGCCCTAAAGGTGGACTA
GATATCCTCAAATCCCTTGAGAACACAGTAACGTCTGCCATCAACAAGGCTCAGAATGGCACTCCCAGCT
GGGGCGGCTATCCCAGCATCCACGCTGCCTACCAGCTCCCCAACATGATGAAGTTGTCCCTGGGTTCCTC
GGGGAAGAGCACGCCCCTGAAACCCATGTTTGGCAACAGCGAAATCGTGTCTCCCACAAAAACCCAGACC
CTGGTCTCTCCACCCAGCAGCCAGACCTCTCCCATGCCCAAGACAAACTTTCACGCCATGGAGGAACTGG
TGAAAAAAGTCACGGAGAAAGTTGCCAAAGTTGAGGAGAAAATGAAAGAGCCAGAAGGCAAGCTCTCGCC
ACCCAAGCGGGCCACGCCGTCCCCGTGCAGCAGCGAGCAGAGCGAACCCATCAAGATGGAGGCCTCCAGC
GACGGCAGCTTCAAAAGTCAGGAGAATAGCCCCAGCCCACCAAGAGATGCGTGCAAGGAGGCGAGCCCCT
CCGCAGAGCCCGTAGAGAATGGCAAGGAGCTGGTGAAGCCCCTGAGCGGAGGTCTCAGCGGCAGCACAGC
CATTATCACGGACCAATCGAATTCCCGCGGCCGCCATGGCGGCCGGGAGCATGCGACGTCGGGCCCAATT
CGCCCTATAGTGAGTCGTATTACAATTCACTGGCCGTCGTTTTACAACGTCGTGACTGGGAAAACCCTGG
CGTTACCCAACTTAATCGCCTTGCAGCACATCCCCCTTTCGCCAGCTGGCGTAATAGCGAAGAGGCCCGC
ACCGATCGCCCTTCCCAACAGTTGCGCAGCCTGAATGGCGAATGGACGCGCCCTGTAC
